>Addgene plasmid #167619 | pKP1720 | addgene full sequence | sequence record 337547 | Addgene NGS Result
CTAGCGAATTCGAGCTCGGTACCCGGGGATCCTCTAGAGTCGACCTGCAGGCATGCAGACCTGGTTTTTC
TACTGAAATGATTATGACTTCAATGACCCTTGATTTACCTCGCCGCTTCCCCTGGCCGACGTTACTTTCG
GTCGGAATTGCTGGTGCTGTTGTGGCGGGTCTGCTCTATACCTCGGTACATCAGGTTATTGAACTACCTG
CGCCTGCGCAGCCGATTTCTGTCACGATGGTTACGCCTGCTGATCTCGAACCGCCACAAGCCGTTCAGCC
GCCACCGGAGCCGGTGGTAGAGCCAGAACCGGAACCTGAGCCGATCCCCGAACCGCCAAAAGAAGCACCG
GTGGTCATTGAAAAGCCGAAGCCGAAACCTAAGCCAAAACCGAAGCCGGTGAAAAAGGTACAGGAGCAGC
CAAAACGCGATGTCAAACCCGTAGAGTCGCGTCCGGCATCACCGTTTGAAAATACGGCACCGGCACGCCT
GACATCAAGTACAGCAACGGCTGCAACCAGCAAGCCGGTTACCAGTGTGGCTTCAGGACCACGCGCATTA
AGCCGTAATCAGCCGCAGTATCCGGCTCGAGCACAGGCATTGCGCATTGAAGGGCAGGTTAAAGTTAAAT
TTGACGTTACGCCGGATGGTCGCGTGGATAACGTACAAATCCTCTCAGCCAAGCCTGCGAACTGTTTTGA
GCGTGAGGTGAAAAATGCGATGCGCAGATGGCGTTATGAGCCGGGTAAGCCAGGCAGTGGGATTGTGGTG
AATATCCTGTTTAAAATTAACGGCACCACCGAAATTCAGTAAGCAGAAGCATGCAAGCTTGGCTGTTTTG
GCGGATGAGAGAAGATTTTCAGCCTGATACAGATTAAATCAGAACGCAGAAGCGGTCTGATAAAACAGAA
TTTGCCTGGCGGCAGTAGCGCGGTGGTCCCACCTGACCCCATGCCGAACTCAGAAGTGAAACGCCGTAGC
GCCGATGGTAGTGTGGGGTCTCCCCATGCGAGAGTAGGGAACTGCCAGGCATCAAATAAAACGAAAGGCT
CAGTCGAAAGACTGGGCCTTTCGTTTTATCTGTTGTTTGTCGGTGAACGCTCTCCTGAGTAGGACAAATC
CGCCGGGAGCGGATTTGAACGTTGCGAAGCAACGGCCCGGAGGGTGGCGGGCAGGACGCCCGCCATAAAC
TGCCAGGCATCAAATTAAGCAGAAGGCCATCCTGACGGATGGCCTTTTTGCGTTTCTACAAACTCTTTTG
TTTATTTTTCTAAATACATTCAAATATGTATCCGCTCATGAGACAATAACCCTGATAAATGCTTCAATAA
TATTGAAAAAGGAAGAGTATGAGTATTCAACATTTCCGTGTCGCCCTTATTCCCTTTTTTGCGGCATTTT
GCCTTCCTGTTTTTGCTCACCCAGAAACGCTGGTGAAAGTAAAAGATGCTGAAGATCAGTTGGGTGCAGC
AAACTATTAACTGGCGAACTACTTACTCTAGCTTCCCGGCAACAATTAATAGACTGGATGGAGGCGGATA
AAGTTGCAGGACCACTTCTGCGCTCGGCCCTTCCGGCTGGCTGGTTTATTGCTGATAAATCTGGAGCCGG
TGAGCGTGGGTCTCGCGGTATCATTGCAGCACTGGGGCCAGATGGTAAGCCCTCCCGTATCGTAGTTATC
TACACGACGGGGAGTCAGGCAACTATGGATGAACGAAATAGACAGATCGCTGAGATAGGTGCCTCACTGA
TTAAGCATTGGTAACTGTCAGACCAAGTTTACTCATATATACTTTAGATTGATT
[60 nt withheld, positions 1805-1864]
A
[64 nt withheld, positions 1866-1929]
C
[141 nt withheld, positions 1931-2071]
CCTTTGACGTTGGAGTCCACGTTCTTT
[37 nt withheld, positions 2099-2135]
ACCCTATCTCGGGCTATTCTTTTGATTTATAAGGGATTTTGCCGATTTCGGCCTATTGGTTAAAAAATGA
GCTGATTTAACAAAAATTTAACGCGAATTTTAACAAAATATTAACGTTTACAATTTAAAAGGATCTAGGT
GAAGATCCTTTTTGATAATCTCATGACCAAAATCCCTTAACGTGAGTTTTCGTTCCACTGAGCGTCAGAC
CCCGTAGAAAAGATCAAAGGATCTTCTTGAGATCCTTTTTTTCTGCGCGTAATCTGCTGCTTGCAAACAA
AAAAACCACCGCTACCAGCGGTGGTTTGTTTGCCGGATCAAGAGCTACCAACTCTTTTTCCGAAGGTAAC
TGGCTTCAGCAGAGCGCAGATACCAAATACTGTCCTTCTAGTGTAGCCGTAGTTAGGCCACCACTTCAAG
AACTCTGTAGCACCGCCTACATACCTCGCTCTGCTAATCCTGTTACCAGTCAGGCATTTGAGAAGCACAC
GGTCACACTGCTTCCGGTAGTCAATAAACCGGTAAACCAGCAATAGACATAAGCGGCTATTTAACGACCC
TGCCCTGAACCGACGACCGGGTCGAATTTGCTTTCGAATTTCTGCCATTCATCCGCTTATTATCACTTAT
TCAGGCGTAGCAACCAGGCGTTTAAGGGCACCAATAACTGCCTTAAAAAAATTACGCCCCGCCCTGCCAC
TCATCGCAGTACTGTTGTAATTCATTAAGCATTCTGCCGACATGGAAGCCATCACAAACGGCATGATGAA
CCTGAATCGCCAGCGGCATCAGCACCTTGTCGCCTTGCGTATAATATTTGCCCATGGTGAAAACGGGGGC
GAAGAAGTTGTCCATATTGGCCACGTTTAAATCAAAACTGGTGAAACTCACCCAGGGATTGGCTGAGACG
AAAAACATATTCTCAATAAACCCTTTAGGGAAATAGGCCAGGTTTTCACCGTAACACGCCACATCTTGCG
AATATATGTGTAGAAACTGCCGGAAATCGTCGTGGTATTCACTCCAGAGCGATGAAAACGTTTCAGTTTG
CTCATGGAAAACGGTGTAACAAGGGTGAACACTATCCCATATCACCAGCTCACCGTCTTTCATTGCCATA
CGGAATTCCGGATGAGCATTCATCAGGCGGGCAAGAATGTGAATAAAGGCCGGATAAAACTTGTGCTTAT
TTTTCTTTACGGTCTTTAAAAAGGCCGTAATATCCAGCTGAACGGTCTGGTTATAGGTACATTGAGCAAC
TGACTGAAATGCCTCAAAATGTTCTTTACGATGCCATTGGGATATATCAACGGTGGTATATCCAGTGATT
TTTTTCTCCATTTTAGCTTCCTTAGCTCCTGAAAATCTCGATAACTCAAAAAATACGCCCGGTAGTGATC
TTATTTCATTATGGTGAAAGTTGGAACCTCTTACGTGCCGATCAACGTCTCATTTTCGCCAAAAGTTGGC
CCAGGGCTTCCCGGTATCAACAGGGACACCAGGATTTATTTATTCTGCGAAGTGATCTTCCGTCACAGGT
ATTTATTCGGCGCAAAGTGCGTCGGGTGATGCTGCCAACTTACTGATTTAGTGTATGATGGTGTTTTTGA
GGTGCTCCAGTGGCTTCTGTTTCTATCAGCTGTCCCTCCTGTTCAGCTACTGACGGGGTGGTGCGTAACG
GCAAAAGCACCGCCGGACATCAGCGCTAGTAGCGGAGTGTATACTGGCTTACTATGTTGGCACTGATGAG
GGTGTCAGTGAAGTGCTTCATGTGGCAGGAGAAAAAAGGCTGCACCGGTGCGTCAGCAGAATATGTGATA
CAGGATATATTCCGCTTCCTCGCTCACTGACTCGCTACGCTCGGTCGTTCGACTGCGGCGAGCGGAAATG
GCTTACGAACGGGGCGGAGATTTCCTGGAAGATGCCAGGAAGATACTTAACAGGGAAGTGAGAGGGCCGC
GGCAAAGCCGTTTTTCCATAGGCTCCGCCCCCCTGACAAGCATCACGAAATCTGACGCTCAAATCAGTGG
TGGCGAAACCCGACAGGACTATAAAGATACCAGGCGTTTCCCCCTGGCGGCTCCCTCGTGCGCTCTCCTG
TTCCTGCCTTTCGGTTTACCGGTGTCATTCCGCTGTTATGGCCGCGTTTGTCTCATTCCACGCCTGACAC
TCAGTTCCGGGTAGGCAGTTCGCTCCAAGCTGGACTGTATGCACGAACCCCCCGTTCAGTCCGACCGCTG
CGCCTTATCCGGTAACTATCGTCTTGAGTCCAACCCGGAAAGACATGCAAAAGCACCACTGGCAGCAGCC
ACTGGTAATTGATTTAGAGGAGTTAGTCTTGAAGTCATGCGCCGGTTAAGGCTAAACTGAAAGGACAAGT
TTTGGTGACTGCGCTCCTCCAAGCCAGTTACCTCGGTTCAAAGAGTTGGTAGCTCAGAGAACCTTCGAAA
AACCGCCCTGCAAGGCGGTTTTTTCGTTTTCAGAGCAAGAGATTACGCGCAGACCAAAACGATCTCAAGA
AGATCATCTTATTAATCAGATAAAATATTTCTAGGCTCATGAGCCCGAAGTGGCGAGCCCGATCTTCCCC
ATCGGTGATGTCGGCGATATAGGCGCCAGCAACCGCACCTGTGGCGCCGGTGATGCCGGCCACGATGCGT
CCGGCGTAGAGGATCTGCTCATGTTTGACAGCTTATCATCGATTCAGCTTTTCAGCCGCCGCCAGAACGT
CGTCCGGCTGATGCCTAAATAATTCGCCGCTGCTGTTTTATCGCCATTAAATTTCTCCAGTGCCTGTTGT
GGTGTCAGTAAGCGTGGAGCGGGAGTTTTCGCCGACTCGCGCGCCAGTTCCGGCAGTAGCAGCTGCAAAA
ATTGCGGCGTTAAATCCGGCGTCGGTTCCACACTTAAAAATAGCGCCAGTCGCTCCATCATATTGCGCAG
TTCACGAATATTGCCCGGCCAGTCGTAGTGCACCAGCACGGTTTCGCTTGCCTGTAATCCCTGGCGTAAT
GCGGCAGAAAACGGGGTGGAGAGCGCCGCCAGAGACACTTTCAAAAAGCTTTCCGCCAGTGGCAGAATAT
CCGCCACCCGCTCGCGCAGTGGTGGCAATTGCAGACGCAAAATACTCAGCCGATAAAACAGGTCACGGCG
AAACTGCCCTTGCCGCATATCTTCTTCCAGATTGCAGTGAGTGGCGCTAATGACCCGCACATCCACCGGA
ACAGGCTGATGCCCGCCGACGCGGGTGACCTCTTTTTCTTCCAGCACCCGCAGCAGCCGGGTCTGCAACG
GCAGCGGCATTTCGCCAATCTCATCGAGAAACAGCGTACCTCCGTGGGCGATTTCAAACAGCCCGGCGCG
ACCGCCGCGTCGCGAGCCGGTAAACGCCCCTTCCTCATAGCCAAACAGTTCTGCTTCCAGCAGCGATTCG
GCAATCGCCCCGCAGTTGACTGCAACAAACGGATGCGACTTTTTGCCCTGTCGCGCATCGTGGCGGGCAA
AATATTCCCGATGAATCGCCTGGGCCGCCAGCTCTTTGCCCGTCCCCGTTTCCCCCTCAATCAACACCGC
TGCACTGGAGCGGGCATACAGCAAAATAGTCTGCCGTACTTGTTCCATCTGTGGTGATTGACCGAGCATA
TCGCCCAGCACGTAACGAGTTCTCAGGGCGTTGCGGGTGGCATCGTGAGTGTTATGGCGTAACGACATGC
GCGTCATATCCAGCGCATCGCTGAACGCCTGGCGCACGGTGGCGGCGGAATAGATAAAAATTCCGGTCAT
TCCGGCTTCTTCTGCCAGATCGGTAATCAGCCCCGCGCCGACCACCGCTTCGGTGCCGTTAGCTTTTAGC
TCGTTAATCTGCCCGCGTGCGTCTTCTTCGGTAATGTAGCTACGTTGATCGAGGCGCAAATTAAAGGTTT
TTTGAAACGCCACCAGTGCCGGAATAGTTTCCTGATAAGTGACAACGCCGATAGAAGAGGTGAGTTTTCC
GGCTTTTGCCAGTGCCTGTAACACATCGTAGCCGCTCGGTTTAATCAAAATAACTGGCACTGACAGGCGG
CTTTTCAGGTACGCGCCGTTAGATCCAGCGGCGATGATGGCGTCACAGCGTTCGTTTGCCAGTTTCTTGT
GGATGTAGGTCACCGCTTTTTCAAAGCCAAGCTGGATAGGGGTAATGTTCGCCAGGTGATCAAACTCGAG
GCTGATATCGCGAAACAGCTCGAACAGGCGCGTTACAGATACCGTCCAGATAACCGGTTTGTCGTCATTA
AGCCGTGGTGGATGTGCCATAGCGCACCGCAAAGTTAAGAAACCGAATATTGGGTTTAGTCTTGTTTCAT
AATTGTTGCAATGAAACGCGGTGAAACATTGCCTGAAACGTTAACTGAAACGCATATTTGCGGATTAGTT
CATGACTTTATCTCTAACAAATTGAAATTAAACATTTAATTTTATTAAGGCAATTGTGGCACACCCCTTG
CTTTGTCTTTATCAACGCAAATAACAAGTTGATAACAAG
Features (pLannotate 1.2.2; 19 found; start..end, strand, type, name):
      6..57      +  misc_feature   MCS (fragment): pUC18/19 multiple cloning site
     93..809     +  CDS            tonB: TONB_ECOLI - Also known as exbA. Experimental evidence at protein level: Swiss-Prot protein existence level 1. Interacts with outer membrane receptor proteins that carry out high-affinity binding and energy dependent uptake into the periplasmic space of specific substrates such as cobalamin, and various iron compounds (such as iron dicitrate, enterochelin, aerobactin, etc.). In the absence of TonB these receptors bind their substrates but do not carry out active transport. TonB also interacts with some colicins and is involved in the energy-dependent, irreversible steps of bacteriophages phi 8
    914..1029    +  ncRNA          5S rRNA: Accession: RF00001 - 5S ribosomal RNA
   1033..1119    +  terminator     rrnB T1 terminator: Escherichia coli rrnB; transcription terminator T1 from the E. coli rrnB gene
   1211..1238    +  terminator     rrnB T2 terminator: transcription terminator T2 from the E. coli rrnB gene
   1257..1348    +  promoter       AmpR promoter: bla
   1349..1468    +  CDS            AmpR (fragment): β-lactamase; bla; confers resistance to ampicillin, carbenicillin, and related antibiotics
   1469..1763    +  CDS            bla(M) (fragment): β-lactamase lacking the signal sequence; bla(M); allows cytosolic expression of β-lactamase
   1806..2261    +  rep_origin     f1 ori (sequence partly withheld): f1 bacteriophage origin of replication; arrow indicates direction of (+) strand synthesis
   2372..2605    +  rep_origin     ori (fragment): high-copy-number ColE1/pMB1/pBR322/pUC origin of replication
   2817..3476    -  CDS            CmR: chloramphenicol acetyltransferase; cat; confers resistance to chloramphenicol
   3477..3579    -  promoter       cat promoter: promoter of the E. coli cat gene encoding chloramphenicol acetyltransferase
   3700..3843    +  mobile_element IS1 (fragment): prokaryotic transposable element IS1
   3845..3866    +  misc_feature   bom (fragment): basis of mobility region from pBR322
   3965..4020    -  rep_origin     RSF ori (fragment): Plasmids containing the RSF 1030 origin of replication can be propagated in E. coli cells that contain additional plasmids with compatible origins.
   4108..4653    -  rep_origin     p15A ori: Plasmids containing the medium-copy-number p15A origin of replication can be propagated in E. coli cells that contain a second plasmid with the ColE1 origin.
   4690..4810    -  CDS            TcR (fragment): tetracycline efflux protein; tet; confers resistance to tetracycline
   4820..4839    +  promoter       tet promoter (fragment): E. coli promoter for tetracycline efflux protein gene
   4842..6425    -  CDS            prpR: PRPR_ECOLI - Also known as yahP. Experimental evidence at protein level: Swiss-Prot protein existence level 1. Involved in the transcriptional regulation of the propionate catabolism operon. From Escherichia coli (strain K12).
