[The description below was written by a language model from this plasmid's Addgene catalogue record and pLannotate feature annotations shown in this document.]
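Description:
pKP1720 is a bacterial expression plasmid built on the pPro33 backbone that produces a triple-substituted form of the Escherichia coli TonB protein (C18G, H20A, M201C). It is selected with chloramphenicol through a cat promoter-driven chloramphenicol acetyltransferase gene. The only complete plasmid replication origin annotated is p15A, which is generally considered medium copy and compatible with ColE1-type plasmids, although the catalogue lists the plasmid as high copy. An f1 phage origin is also present. The short ColE1/pUC ori, RSF ori, bom, IS1, β-lactamase and tetracycline-resistance annotations are only fragments, apparently remnants of the vector's construction rather than functional elements.

The tonB coding sequence sits just downstream of a partial pUC-type multiple cloning site and is followed by a 5S rRNA segment and the rrnB T1 and T2 transcription terminators. The divergently oriented prpR gene encodes the activator of the propionate catabolism operon. This fits the propionate-inducible design of the pPro vector series, but the feature table does not annotate the promoter driving tonB. The depositor notes that residue numbering follows the functional start codon, the third ATG of the open reading frame, so automated ORF calls may add extra N-terminal residues.

TonB couples cytoplasmic-membrane energy to active transport through outer membrane receptors for iron siderophores and cobalamin. The stated purpose is simply to express this variant. The associated publication concerns in vivo contact sites between TonB and the receptor FepA. The changes remove the native cysteine at position 18 and introduce one at position 201, which would fit a cysteine-based interaction study, though the record does not say so. The plasmid derives from pKP1362 in the same collection.
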