Addgene plasmid #167619: pKP1720
Purpose: Express TonB C18G, H20A, M201C.
Depositing lab: Kathleen Postle. Depositing organization: Pennsylvania State University. Publication: Identification of New In Vivo TonB-FepA Rendezvous Sites. Postle K, Kho K, Gresock M, Ghosh J, Larsen R. bioRxiv 2021.12.08.471779 10.1101/2021.12.08.471779.
Backbone
  Vector backbone: pPro33
  Vector type: Bacterial Expression
Growth in bacteria
  Bacterial resistance: Chloramphenicol, 25 μg/mL
  Growth temperature: 37°C
  Growth strain: DH5alpha
  Copy number: High Copy
Gene/Insert
  Gene/Insert name: tonB C18G, H20A, M201C
  Species: Escherichia coli
  Mutation: tonB with C18G, H20A, M201C mutations
  Cloning method: Restriction Enzyme; 5′ cloning site Unknown (unknown if destroyed)
Terms and licenses: Academic/Nonprofit Terms; Industry Terms: Not Available to Industry
Depositor comments: Parent plasmid is pKP1362 in this collection. Please note that some Genbank listings and Snapgene's ORF recognition software may add additional amino acids to the TonB ORF. Postle and Skare, 1988, PMID: 2839513 demonstrated that the first two Met residues of the open reading frame are not translated and that TonB starts with the third ATG codon. The mutations listed above are numbered based on the functional starting codon.
How to cite: pKP1720 was a gift from Kathleen Postle (Addgene plasmid # 167619 ; http://n2t.net/addgene:167619 ; RRID:Addgene_167619)
